>Addgene plasmid #169962 | pDONR221 CARD8 | addgene full sequence | sequence record 335588 | Addgene NGS Result
CGCCCAATACGCAAACCGCCTCTCCCCGCGCGTTGGCCGATTCATTAATGCAGCTGGCACGACAGGTTTC
CCGACTGGAAAGCGGGCAGTGAGCGCAACGCAATTAATACGCGTACCGCTAGCCAGGAAGAGTTTGTAGA
AACGCAAAAAGGCCATCCGTCAGGATGGCCTTCTGCTTAGTTTGATGCCTGGCAGTTTATGGCGGGCGTC
CTGCCCGCCACCCTCCGGGCCGTTGCTTCACAACGTTCAAATCCGCTCCCGGCGGATTTGTCCTACTCAG
GAGAGCGTTCACCGACAAACAACAGATAAAACGAAAGGCCCAGTCTTCCGACTGAGCCTTTCGTTTTATT
TGATGCCTGGCAGTTCCCTACTCTCGCGTTAACGCTAGCATGGATGTTTTCCCAGTCACGACGTTGTAAA
ACGACGGCCAGTCTTAAGCTCGGGCCCCAAATAATGATTTTATTTTGACTGATAGTGACCTGTTCGTTGC
AACAAATTGATGAGCAATGCTTTTTTATAATGCCAACTTTGTACAAAAAAGCAGGCTTCGCCATGGAAAA
AAAGGAGTGTCCAGAAAAGAGTAGCAGCAGTGAGGAAGAGCTGCCGAGACGGGACAGTGGATCCAGTAGG
AACATAGATGCATCCAAACTCATTAGACTACAAGGATCACGGAAACTGTTGGTTGACAATAGCATACGGG
AACTGCAATACACAAAAACTGGAATTTTTTTTCAGGCTGAGGCCTGTGTGACAAATGATACGGTATACAG
GGAGCTACCCTGTGTTTCTGAGACCCTTTGTGACATCTCACATTTTTTCCAAGAAGATGATGAGACAGAG
GCAGAGCCATTATTGTTCCGTGCTGTTCCTGAGTGTCAACTATCTGGGGGGGACATTCCCAGTGTATCAG
AAGAGCAGGAATCTTCAGAGGGACAAGATTCAGGAGACATTTGCTCAGAAGAGAATCAAATAGTTTCCTC
TTATGCTTCTAAAGTCTGTTTTGAGATCGAAGAAGATTATAAAAATCGTCAGTTTCTGGGGCCTGAAGGA
AATGTGGATGTTGAGTTGATTGATAAGAGCACAAACAGATACAGCGTTTGGTTCCCCACTGCTGGCTGGT
ATCTGTGGTCAGCCACAGGCCTCGGCTTCCTGGTAAGGGATGAGGTCACAGTGACGATTGCGTTTGGTTC
CTGGAGTCAGCACCTGGCCCTGGACCTGCAGCACCATGAACAGTGGCTGGTGGGCGGCCCCTTGTTTGAT
GTCACTGCAGAGCCAGAGGAGGCTGTCGCCGAAATCCACCTCCCCCACTTCATCTCCCTCCAAGCAGGTG
AGGTGGACGTCTCCTGGTTTCTCGTTGCCCATTTTAAGAATGAAGGGATGGTCCTGGAGCATCCAGCCCG
GGTGGAGCCTTTCTATGCTGTCCTGGAAAGCCCCAGCTTCTCTCTGATGGGCATCCTGCTGCGGATCGCC
AGTGGGACTCGCCTCTCCATCCCCATCACTTCCAACACATTGATCTATTATCACCCCCACCCCGAAGATA
TTAAGTTCCACTTGTACCTTGTCCCCAGCGACGCCTTGCTAACAAAGGCGATAGATGATGAGGAAGATCG
CTTCCATGGTGTGCGCCTGCAGACTTCGCCCCCAATGGAACCCCTGAACTTTGGTTCCAGTTATATTGTG
TCTAATTCTGCTAACCTGAAAGTAATGCCCAAGGAGTTGAAATTGTCCTACAGGAGCCCTGGAGAAATTC
AGCACTTCTCAAAATTCTATGCTGGGCAGATGAAGGAACCCATTCAACTTGAGATTACTGAAAAAAGACA
TGGGACTTTGGTGTGGGATACTGAGGTGAAGCCAGTGGATCTCCAGCTTGTAGCTGCATCAGCCCCTCCT
CCTTTCTCAGGTGCAGCCTTTGTGAAGGAGAACCACCGGCAACTCCAAGCCAGGATGGGGGACCTGAAAG
GGGTGCTCGATGATCTCCAAGACAATGAGGTTCTTACTGAGAATGAGAAGGAGCTGGTGGAGCAGGAAAA
GACACGGCAGAGCAAGAATGAGGCCTTGCTGAGCATGGTGGAGAAGAAAGGGGACCTGGCCCTGGACGTG
CTCTTCAGAAGCATTAGTGAAAGGGACCCTTACCTCGTGTCCTATCTTAGACAGCAGAATTTGGACCCAG
CTTTCTTGTACAAAGTTGGCATTATAAGAAAGCATTGCTTATCAATTTGTTGCAACGAACAGGTCACTAT
CAGTCAAAATAAAATCATTATTTGCCATCCAGCTGATATCCCCTATAGTGAGTCGTATTACATGGTCATA
GCTGTTTCCTGGCAGCTCTGGCCCGTGTCTCAAAATCTCTGATGTTACATTGCACAAGATAAAAATATAT
CATCATGAACAATAAAACTGTCTGCTTACATAAACAGTAATACAAGGGGTGTTATGAGCCATATTCAACG
GGAAACGTCGAGGCCGCGATTAAATTCCAACATGGATGCTGATTTATATGGGTATAAATGGGCTCGCGAT
AATGTCGGGCAATCAGGTGCGACAATCTATCGCTTGTATGGGAAGCCCGATGCGCCAGAGTTGTTTCTGA
AACATGGCAAAGGTAGCGTTGCCAATGATGTTACAGATGAGATGGTCAGACTAAACTGGCTGACGGAATT
TATGCCTCTTCCGACCATCAAGCATTTTATCCGTACTCCTGATGATGCATGGTTACTCACCACTGCGATC
CCCGGAAAAACAGCATTCCAGGTATTAGAAGAATATCCTGATTCAGGTGAAAATATTGTTGATGCGCTGG
CAGTGTTCCTGCGCCGGTTGCATTCGATTCCTGTTTGTAATTGTCCTTTTAACAGCGATCGCGTATTTCG
TCTCGCTCAGGCGCAATCACGAATGAATAACGGTTTGGTTGATGCGAGTGATTTTGATGACGAGCGTAAT
GGCTGGCCTGTTGAACAAGTCTGGAAAGAAATGCATAAACTTTTGCCATTCTCACCGGATTCAGTCGTCA
CTCATGGTGATTTCTCACTTGATAACCTTATTTTTGACGAGGGGAAATTAATAGGTTGTATTGATGTTGG
ACGAGTCGGAATCGCAGACCGATACCAGGATCTTGCCATCCTATGGAACTGCCTCGGTGAGTTTTCTCCT
TCATTACAGAAACGGCTTTTTCAAAAATATGGTATTGATAATCCTGATATGAATAAATTGCAGTTTCATT
TGATGCTCGATGAGTTTTTCTAATCAGAATTGGTTAATTGGTTGTAACACTGGCAGAGCATTACGCTGAC
TTGACGGGACGGCGCAAGCTCATGACCAAAATCCCTTAACGTGAGTTACGCGTCGTTCCACTGAGCGTCA
GACCCCGTAGAAAAGATCAAAGGATCTTCTTGAGATCCTTTTTTTCTGCGCGTAATCTGCTGCTTGCAAA
CAAAAAAACCACCGCTACCAGCGGTGGTTTGTTTGCCGGATCAAGAGCTACCAACTCTTTTTCCGAAGGT
AACTGGCTTCAGCAGAGCGCAGATACCAAATACTGTTCTTCTAGTGTAGCCGTAGTTAGGCCACCACTTC
AAGAACTCTGTAGCACCGCCTACATACCTCGCTCTGCTAATCCTGTTACCAGTGGCTGCTGCCAGTGGCG
ATAAGTCGTGTCTTACCGGGTTGGACTCAAGACGATAGTTACCGGATAAGGCGCAGCGGTCGGGCTGAAC
GGGGGGTTCGTGCACACAGCCCAGCTTGGAGCGAACGACCTACACCGAACTGAGATACCTACAGCGTGAG
CTATGAGAAAGCGCCACGCTTCCCGAAGGGAGAAAGGCGGACAGGTATCCGGTAAGCGGCAGGGTCGGAA
CAGGAGAGCGCACGAGGGAGCTTCCAGGGGGAAACGCCTGGTATCTTTATAGTCCTGTCGGGTTTCGCCA
CCTCTGACTTGAGCGTCGATTTTTGTGATGCTCGTCAGGGGGGCGGAGCCTATGGAAAAACGCCAGCAAC
GCGGCCTTTTTACGGTTCCTGGCCTTTTGCTGGCCTTTTGCTCACATGTTCTTTCCTGCGTTATCCCCTG
ATTCTGTGGATAACCGTATTACCGCCTTTGAGTGAGCTGATACCGCTCGCCGCAGCCGAACGACCGAGCG
CAGCGAGTCAGTGAGCGAGGAAGCGGAAGAG
Features (pLannotate 1.2.2; 10 found; start..end, strand, type, name):
    147..174     -  terminator     rrnB T2 terminator: transcription terminator T2 from the E. coli rrnB gene
    306..349     +  terminator     rrnB T1 terminator: Escherichia coli rrnB; transcription terminator T1 from the E. coli rrnB gene
    396..432     -  CDS            lacZα (fragment): LacZα fragment of β-galactosidase; lacZ fragment
    448..547     +  protein_bind   attL1: mutant version of attL; recombination site for the Gateway® LR reaction LR Clonase™
    553..2163    +  CDS            CARD8: CARD8_HUMAN - Also known as DACAR From Homo sapiens (Human).
   2165..2264    -  protein_bind   attL2: mutant version of attL; recombination site for the Gateway® LR reaction LR Clonase™
   2282..2300    -  promoter       T7 promoter: promoter for bacteriophage T7 RNA polymerase
   2434..3243    +  CDS            KanR: aminoglycoside phosphotransferase; aph(3')-Ia; confers resistance to kanamycin in bacteria or G418 (Geneticin®) in eukaryotes
   3390..3978    +  rep_origin     ori: high-copy-number ColE1/pMB1/pBR322/pUC origin of replication
   4161..92      +  CDS            lacI (fragment) (across the origin): lac repressor; lacI; The lac repressor binds to the lac operator to inhibit transcription in E. coli. This inhibition can be relieved by adding lactose or isopropyl-β-D-thiogalactopyranoside (IPTG).
