[The description below was written by a language model from this plasmid's Addgene catalogue record and pLannotate feature annotations shown in this document.]
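Description:
pDONR221 CARD8 is a Gateway entry clone built on the pDONR221 backbone, carrying the human CARD8 coding sequence (T60 isoform) without a stop codon. It is a small bacterial plasmid of about 4.2 kb, propagated in E. coli from a high-copy ColE1/pUC-type origin and selected with kanamycin through an aminoglycoside phosphotransferase (KanR) gene. The annotated sequence shows the CARD8 open reading frame flanked by attL1 and attL2. This is the arrangement expected after a BP reaction has replaced the donor vector's original cassette with the insert. The rrnB T1 and T2 transcription terminators lie upstream of the attL1 site and help insulate the insert from read-through transcription from the backbone. A T7 promoter sits just beyond attL2, pointing back toward the insert. Short lacZα and lacI fragments are also annotated; they appear to be backbone remnants with no functional role. M13 forward and reverse primer sites are listed for sequencing across the insert.

The plasmid has no eukaryotic promoter and is not an expression construct. It serves as a shuttle: LR recombination between the attL sites and the attR sites of a destination vector moves CARD8 in a defined orientation into any compatible expression backbone. Because the stop codon is omitted, the reading frame can continue into a C-terminal tag or fusion partner supplied by the destination vector. CARD8 encodes an inflammasome-forming sensor protein, and the associated publication concerns how dipeptidyl peptidase 9 restrains CARD8 inflammasome formation by sequestering its active C-terminal fragment. This suggests the clone was used to generate CARD8 expression constructs for such studies.
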