Addgene plasmid #169962: pDONR221 CARD8
Purpose: pDONR221 for Gateway shuttling. Contains the CARD8 T60 isoform (no stop codon)
Depositing lab: Daniel Bachovchin. Depositing organization: Memorial Sloan-Kettering Cancer Center. Publication: Dipeptidyl peptidase 9 sets a threshold for CARD8 inflammasome formation by sequestering its active C-terminal fragment. Sharif H, Hollingsworth LR, Griswold AR, Hsiao JC, Wang Q, Bachovchin DA, Wu H. Immunity. 2021 Jul 13;54(7):1392-1404.e10. doi: 10.1016/j.immuni.2021.04.024. Epub 2021 May 20. PubMed 34019797.
Backbone
  Vector backbone: pDONR221
  Vector type: Gateway cloning vector
Growth in bacteria
  Bacterial resistance: Kanamycin, 50 μg/mL
  Growth temperature: 37°C
  Growth strain: DH5alpha
  Copy number: High Copy
Gene/Insert
  Gene/Insert name: CARD8
  Species: H. sapiens (human)
  Entrez Gene: CARD8 (a.k.a. CARDINAL, DACAR, DAKAR, NDPP, NDPP1, TUCAN)
  Cloning method: Gateway Cloning
  Sequencing primers: 5′ M13 F; 3′ M13 R
Terms and licenses: Academic/Nonprofit Terms; Industry Terms: Not Available to Industry
How to cite: pDONR221 CARD8 was a gift from Daniel Bachovchin (Addgene plasmid # 169962 ; http://n2t.net/addgene:169962 ; RRID:Addgene_169962)
