>Addgene plasmid #169962 | pDONR221 CARD8 | depositor partial sequence | sequence record 329287 | Insert sequence
ATGGAAAAAAAGGAGTGTCCAGAAAAGAGTAGCAGCAGTGAGGAAGAGCTGCCGAGACGGGACAGTGGAT
CCAGTAGGAACATAGATGCATCCAAACTCATTAGACTACAAGGATCACGGAAACTGTTGGTTGACAATAG
CATACGGGAACTGCAATACACAAAAACTGGAATTTTTTTTCAGGCTGAGGCCTGTGTGACAAATGATACG
GTATACAGGGAGCTACCCTGTGTTTCTGAGACCCTTTGTGACATCTCACATTTTTTCCAAGAAGATGATG
AGACAGAGGCAGAGCCATTATTGTTCCGTGCTGTTCCTGAGTGTCAACTATCTGGGGGGGACATTCCCAG
TGTATCAGAAGAGCAGGAATCTTCAGAGGGACAAGATTCAGGAGACATTTGCTCAGAAGAGAATCAAATA
GTTTCCTCTTATGCTTCTAAAGTCTGTTTTGAGATCGAAGAAGATTATAAAAATCGTCAGTTTCTGGGGC
CTGAAGGAAATGTGGATGTTGAGTTGATTGATAAGAGCACAAACAGATACAGCGTTTGGTTCCCCACTGC
TGGCTGGTATCTGTGGTCAGCCACAGGCCTCGGCTTCCTGGTAAGGGATGAGGTCACAGTGACGATTGCG
TTTGGTTCCTGGAGTCAGCACCTGGCCCTGGACCTGCAGCACCATGAACAGTGGCTGGTGGGCGGCCCCT
TGTTTGATGTCACTGCAGAGCCAGAGGAGGCTGTCGCCGAAATCCACCTCCCCCACTTCATCTCCCTCCA
AGCAGGTGAGGTGGACGTCTCCTGGTTTCTCGTTGCCCATTTTAAGAATGAAGGGATGGTCCTGGAGCAT
CCAGCCCGGGTGGAGCCTTTCTATGCTGTCCTGGAAAGCCCCAGCTTCTCTCTGATGGGCATCCTGCTGC
GGATCGCCAGTGGGACTCGCCTCTCCATCCCCATCACTTCCAACACATTGATCTATTATCACCCCCACCC
CGAAGATATTAAGTTCCACTTGTACCTTGTCCCCAGCGACGCCTTGCTAACAAAGGCGATAGATGATGAG
GAAGATCGCTTCCATGGTGTGCGCCTGCAGACTTCGCCCCCAATGGAACCCCTGAACTTTGGTTCCAGTT
ATATTGTGTCTAATTCTGCTAACCTGAAAGTAATGCCCAAGGAGTTGAAATTGTCCTACAGGAGCCCTGG
AGAAATTCAGCACTTCTCAAAATTCTATGCTGGGCAGATGAAGGAACCCATTCAACTTGAGATTACTGAA
AAAAGACATGGGACTTTGGTGTGGGATACTGAGGTGAAGCCAGTGGATCTCCAGCTTGTAGCTGCATCAG
CCCCTCCTCCTTTCTCAGGTGCAGCCTTTGTGAAGGAGAACCACCGGCAACTCCAAGCCAGGATGGGGGA
CCTGAAAGGGGTGCTCGATGATCTCCAAGACAATGAGGTTCTTACTGAGAATGAGAAGGAGCTGGTGGAG
CAGGAAAAGACACGGCAGAGCAAGAATGAGGCCTTGCTGAGCATGGTGGAGAAGAAAGGGGACCTGGCCC
TGGACGTGCTCTTCAGAAGCATTAGTGAAAGGGACCCTTACCTCGTGTCCTATCTTAGACAGCAGAATTT
G
